Addgene plasmid #44157: pcDNA3.1 Myc-huMEKK3 (K391A)
Depositing lab: Xin Lin. Depositing organization: University at Buffalo (SUNY Buffalo). Publication: Restoration of NF-kappaB activation by tumor necrosis factor alpha receptor complex-targeted MEKK3 in receptor-interacting protein-deficient cells. Blonska M, You Y, Geleziunas R, Lin X. Mol Cell Biol. 2004 Dec;24(24):10757-65. 10.1128/MCB.24.24.10757-10765.2004 PubMed 15572679.
Backbone
  Vector backbone: pcDNA3.1(+)
  Total vector size (bp): 7300
  Vector type: Mammalian Expression
  Selectable markers: Neomycin (select with G418)
Growth in bacteria
  Bacterial resistance: Ampicillin, 100 μg/mL
  Growth temperature: 37°C
  Growth strain: DH5alpha
  Copy number: Unknown
Gene/Insert
  Gene/Insert name: MEKK3 (K391A) (alt name: mitogen-activated protein kinase kinase kinase 3)
  Species: H. sapiens (human)
  Insert size (bp): 1800
  Mutation: K391A, kinase-dead mutant
  Entrez Gene: MAP3K3 (a.k.a. MAPKKK3, MEKK3)
  Tag / fusion protein: Myc (N terminal on insert)
  Cloning method: Restriction Enzyme; 5′ cloning site N/A (unknown if destroyed); 3′ cloning site EcoRI (not destroyed)
  Sequencing primers: 5′ CMV-F; 3′ BGH-Rev
Terms and licenses: Academic/Nonprofit Terms; Industry Terms: Not Available to Industry
Depositor comments: Alternative plasmid name: pcDNA3.1 MEKK3 (K391A). MEKK3 K391A, kinase-dead mutant, variant of Addgene plasmid #44156. Mutant of MEKK3 was generated by overlap PCR.
How to cite: pcDNA3.1 Myc-huMEKK3 (K391A) was a gift from Xin Lin (Addgene plasmid # 44157 ; http://n2t.net/addgene:44157 ; RRID:Addgene_44157)
