[The description below was written by a language model from this plasmid's Addgene catalogue record.]
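Description:
pcDNA3.1 Myc-huMEKK3 (K391A) is a mammalian expression plasmid of about 7.3 kb built on the pcDNA3.1(+) backbone. It is propagated in E. coli under ampicillin selection and carries a neomycin resistance marker, so transfected mammalian cells can be selected with G418 to obtain stable lines. The record does not include a feature table. However, the listed sequencing primers (CMV forward and BGH reverse) are consistent with the standard pcDNA3.1 layout, in which the insert sits between the CMV immediate-early promoter and the bovine growth hormone polyadenylation signal, giving strong constitutive expression in most cultured mammalian cells.

The insert, roughly 1.8 kb, encodes human MEKK3 (MAP3K3, mitogen-activated protein kinase kinase kinase 3) with an N-terminal Myc epitope tag that allows detection and immunoprecipitation with anti-Myc antibodies. The coding sequence carries a K391A substitution, introduced by overlap PCR, which the depositor describes as a kinase-dead mutant. The insert was cloned by restriction digestion. An intact EcoRI site remains at the 3′ junction, and the 5′ cloning site is not recorded.

The depositor describes this plasmid as a variant of a separately deposited companion MEKK3 plasmid. It therefore serves as a catalytically inactive control for testing whether MEKK3 kinase activity is required for a signalling outcome. The associated publication concerns MEKK3 in NF-κB activation downstream of the TNF-α receptor complex, which points to its use in transfection-based studies of that pathway.
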