>Addgene plasmid #44157 | pcDNA3.1 Myc-huMEKK3 (K391A) | addgene partial sequence | sequence record 62473 | CMV-F 5'-CGCAAATGGGCGGTAGGCGTG-3'
GCAGAGCTCTCTGGCTAACTAGAGAACCCACTGCTTACTGGCTTATCGAAATTAATACGACTCACTATAG
GGAGACCCAAGCTGGCTAGCCACCATGGAACAAAAACTCATCTCAGAAGAGGATCTGAAGCTTAGATCTA
TGGACGAACAGGAGGCATTGAACTCAATCATGAACGATCTGGTGGCCCTCCAGATGAACCGACGTCACCG
GATGCCTGGATATGAGACCATGAAGAACAAAGACACAGGTCACTCAAATAGGCAGAGTGACGTCAGAATC
AAGTTCGAGCACAACGGGGAGAGGCGAATTATAGCGTTCAGCCGGCCTGTGAAATATGAAGATGTGGAGC
ACAAGGTGACAACAGTATTTGGACAACCTCTTGATCTACATTACATGAACAATGAGCTCTCCATCCTGCT
GAAAAACCAAGATGATCTTGATAAAGCAATTGACATTTTAGATAGAAGCTCAAGCATGAAAAGCCTTAGG
ATATTGCTGTTGTCCCAGGACAGAAACCATAACAGTTCCTCTCCCCACTCTGAGGTGTCCAGACAGGTGC
GGATCAAGGCTTCCCAGTCCGCAGGGGATATAAATACTATCTACCAGCCCCCCGAGCCCAGAAGCAGGCA
CCTCTCTGTCAGCTCCCAGAACCCTGGCCGAAGCTCACCTCCCCCTGGCTATGTTCCTGAGCGGCAGCAG
CACATTGCCCGGCAGGGGTCCTACACCAGCATCAACAGTGAGGGGGAGTTCATCCCAGAGACCAGCGAGC
AGTGCATGCTGGATCCCCTGAGCAGTGCAGAAAATTCCTTGTCTGGAAGCTGCCAATCCTTGGACAGGTC
AGCAGACAGCCCATCCTTCCGGAAATCACGAATGTCCCGTGCCCAGAGCTTCCCTGACAACAGACAGGAA
TACTCAGATCGGGAAACTCAGCTTTATGACAAAGGGGTCAAAGG
