>Addgene plasmid #44157 | pcDNA3.1 Myc-huMEKK3 (K391A) | addgene partial sequence | sequence record 62474 | BGH-Rev 5'-TAGAAGGCACAGTCGAGG-3'
CCTCTAGACTCGAGCGGCCGCCACTGTGCTGGATATCTGCAGAATTCTCAGTACATGAGCTGTGCAAAGT
GGTGTGTGAGCAGCTCCTCAGCTGAAGGTCTCTGGCGAGCCTCCACAAAAATGCGCCTCAGGAAGTCCCG
GCCATGTTCAGAGATGTGGGAGGGCAGCTGAGGATTGGTGGGCTGGGTGGCAATCTTGAAGATGGCGGCC
ATAGCTTCATACTCTGCCCACGGTGGTTTCTCTGTCAGCATCTCCACCACAGTGCAGCCCAGGCTCCACA
CGTCTGCTTTCCTTCCATAGCCCTCGCCGCTGATCACCTCAGGGCTCATCCAGTAGGGTGTGCCAGTGAC
GGAGCGCATGCCCGTCCCCGACATACAGATCGTCTGCAGGCGTTTGCTGGCCCCAAAGTCCCCCAGCTTT
ACATTCCCAGCAGAGTCTCGGAGGATGTTGGCTCCCTTAATGTCCCGGTGAACAATCATGTTGCTGTGCA
GGTAGGACATGCCCTCCAGGATCTGCCGCGTGTACTTTCGGGTCACGCTCTCTGTCAGAGCACCGTAAGC
CTTCAACTGGTCTTTCACCGAGCCCCCTGGCATGTACTCCATGAAGATGGTCAGGGTCTTCTCAGCGCGG
TCCCGCAGACAGCCATAGTACTGCACGATGCGCTCATGCTGCAAGTTCTTTAGCAACTGGATCTCGCACT
CCAGAGCACTCACCTCCTTGCTTGTCTCAGGACTGTCTGGATCAAATTGGACCTGCGCGGAAGCAAGTTC
ACGTCCCGTGTCCACGTCATAGCACAAATAGACCCTGCCGAAGGCACCCTGGCCCAGGAGCTTTCCCCGG
CGCCAGTTGATGGGGGCACTGGGAGACTTGGT
